Addgene plasmid #221052: small ubiquitin-like modifier 1 (SUMO1)
Purpose: Expression of small ubiquitin-like modifier 1 (SUMO1) protein under T7 promoter
Depositing lab: Michael Rosen. Depositing organization: University of Texas Southwestern Medical Center. Publication: Surface Charge Can Modulate Phase Separation of Multidomain Proteins. Kim J, Qin S, Zhou HX, Rosen MK. J Am Chem Soc. 2024 Feb 7;146(5):3383-3395. doi: 10.1021/jacs.3c12789. Epub 2024 Jan 23. PubMed 38262618.
Backbone
  Vector backbone: pET
  Backbone size w/o insert (bp): 5500
  Vector type: Bacterial Expression
Growth in bacteria
  Bacterial resistance: Ampicillin, 100 μg/mL
  Growth temperature: 37°C
  Growth strain: DH5alpha
  Copy number: Low Copy
Gene/Insert
  Gene/Insert name: SUMO 1
  Species: H. sapiens (human)
  Insert size (bp): 327
  Entrez Gene: SUMO1 (a.k.a. DAP1, GMP1, OFC10, PIC1, SENP2, SMT3, SMT3C, SMT3H3, UBL1)
  Promoter: T7
  Tag / fusion protein: His (N terminal on insert)
  Cloning method: Gibson Cloning
  Sequencing primers: 5′ TAATACGACTCACTATAGGG
Terms and licenses: Academic/Nonprofit Terms; Industry Terms: Not Available to Industry
How to cite: small ubiquitin-like modifier 1 (SUMO1) was a gift from Michael Rosen (Addgene plasmid # 221052 ; http://n2t.net/addgene:221052 ; RRID:Addgene_221052)
