[The description below was written by a language model from this plasmid's Addgene catalogue record and pLannotate feature annotations shown in this document.]
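Description:
The small ubiquitin-like modifier 1 (SUMO1) plasmid is a pET-family bacterial expression vector of about 5.7 kb for producing human SUMO1 in E. coli. It replicates from a ColE1/pMB1-type origin accompanied by the rop gene and the pBR322 bom region, consistent with the low copy number given in the catalogue entry, and it is selected with ampicillin through a β-lactamase gene driven by its own promoter. Two non-contiguous fragments of the tetracycline resistance gene are also annotated. These are remnants of the pBR322-derived backbone rather than a functional marker.

The expression cassette consists of a T7 promoter immediately followed by a lac operator, then the strong ribosome binding site from phage T7 gene 10, a TEV protease recognition site, and the SUMO1 coding sequence. The catalogue lists an N-terminal His tag on the insert. The feature table does not annotate it separately, but it would be expected to lie between the ribosome binding site and the TEV site, so that the tag can be cleaved off after affinity purification. A very short match to a T7 gene 10B-derived solubility tag just downstream of SUMO1 is probably an incidental annotation. No T7 terminator is annotated. The plasmid carries lacI with its own promoter, which supplies lac repressor to keep the cassette off until IPTG is added. Expression requires a host that provides T7 RNA polymerase.

The stated purpose is expression of SUMO1 protein, and the associated publication concerns how surface charge modulates phase separation of multidomain proteins, which suggests use of the purified recombinant protein in in vitro biophysical studies.
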