Features (pLannotate 1.2.2; 17 found; start..end, strand, type, name):
     75..455     -  CDS            YPB1_ECOLX: Protein predicted: Swiss-Prot protein existence level 4. From Escherichia coli.
    472..663     +  CDS            rop: Rop protein, which maintains plasmids at low copy number; rop
    765..904     +  misc_feature   bom: basis of mobility region from pBR322
   1090..1678    -  rep_origin     ori: high-copy-number ColE1/pMB1/pBR322/pUC origin of replication
   1849..2709    -  CDS            AmpR: β-lactamase; bla; confers resistance to ampicillin, carbenicillin, and related antibiotics
   2710..2814    -  promoter       AmpR promoter: bla
   2901..2917    -  CDS            SET1 (fragment): solubility-enhancement tag derived from T7 phage gene 10B
   2918..3208    -  CDS            SUMO1: SUMO1_HUMAN - Also known as SMT3C, SMT3H3, UBL1. Experimental evidence at protein level: Swiss-Prot protein existence level 1. Ubiquitin-like protein that can be covalently attached to proteins as a monomer or a lysine-linked polymer. Covalent attachment via an isopeptide bond to its substrates requires prior activation by the E1 complex SAE1-SAE2 and linkage to the E2 enzyme UBE2I, and can be promoted by E3 ligases such as PIAS1-4, RANBP2 or CBX4. This post- translational modification on lysine residues of proteins plays a crucial role in a number of cellular processes such as nuclear transpo
   3242..3262    -  CDS            TEV site: tobacco etch virus (TEV) protease recognition and cleavage site
   3300..3322    -  RBS            RBS: efficient ribosome binding site from bacteriophage T7 gene 10 (Olins and Rangwala, 1989)
   3337..3361    -  protein_bind   lac operator: The lac repressor binds to the lac operator to inhibit transcription in E. coli. This inhibition can be relieved by adding lactose or isopropyl-β-D-thiogalactopyranoside (IPTG). lac repressor encoded by lacI
   3362..3380    -  promoter       T7 promoter: promoter for bacteriophage T7 RNA polymerase
   3402..3681    +  CDS            TcR (fragment): tetracycline efflux protein; tet; confers resistance to tetracycline
   3689..3766    +  promoter       lacI promoter: lacI
   3767..4849    +  CDS            lacI: lac repressor; lacI; The lac repressor binds to the lac operator to inhibit transcription in E. coli. This inhibition can be relieved by adding lactose or isopropyl-β-D-thiogalactopyranoside (IPTG).
   4862..4883    +  protein_bind   CAP binding site: CAP binding activates transcription in the presence of cAMP. E. coli catabolite activator protein
   4898..5522    +  CDS            TcR (fragment): tetracycline efflux protein; tet; confers resistance to tetracycline
>Addgene plasmid #221052 | small ubiquitin-like modifier 1 (SUMO1) | addgene full sequence | sequence record 459085 | Addgene NGS Result
TGGCCACGGGTGCGCATGATCGTGCTCCTGTCGTTGAGGACCCGGCTAGGCTGGCGGGGTTGCCTTACTG
GTTAGCAGAATGAATCACCGATACGCGAGCGAACGTGAAGCGACTGCTGCTGCAAAACGTCTGCGACCTG
AGCAACAACATGAATGGTCTTCGGTTTCCGTGTTTCGTAAAGTCTGGAAACGCGGAAGTCAGCGCCCTGC
ACCATTATGTTCCGGATCTGCATCGCAGGATGCTGCTGGCTACCCTGTGGAACACCTACATCTGTATTAA
CGAAGCGCTGGCATTGACCCTGAGTGATTTTTCTCTGGTCCCGCCGCATCCATACCGCCAGTTGTTTACC
CTCACAACGTTCCAGTAACCGGGCATGTTCATCATCAGTAACCCGTATCGTGAGCATCCTCTCTCGTTTC
ATCGGTATCATTACCCCCATGAACAGAAATCCCCCTTACACGGAGGCATCAGTGACCAAACAGGAAAAAA
CCGCCCTTAACATGGCCCGCTTTATCAGAAGCCAGACATTAACGCTTCTGGAGAAACTCAACGAGCTGGA
CGCGGATGAACAGGCAGACATCTGTGAATCGCTTCACGACCACGCTGATGAGCTTTACCGCAGCTGCCTC
GCGCGTTTCGGTGATGACGGTGAAAACCTCTGACACATGCAGCTCCCGGAGACGGTCACAGCTTGTCTGT
AAGCGGATGCCGGGAGCAGACAAGCCCGTCAGGGCGCGTCAGCGGGTGTTGGCGGGTGTCGGGGCGCAGC
CATGACCCAGTCACGTAGCGATAGCGGAGTGTATACTGGCTTAACTATGCGGCATCAGAGCAGATTGTAC
TGAGAGTGCACCATTGCGGTGTGAAATACCGCACAGATGCGTAAGGAGAAAATACCGCATCAGGCGCTCT
TCCGCTTCCTCGCTCACTGACTCGCTGCGCTCGGTCGTTCGGCTGCGGCGAGCGGTATCAGCTCACTCAA
AGGCGGTAATACGGTTATCCACAGAATCAGGGGATAACGCAGGAAAGAACATGTGAGCAAAAGGCCAGCA
AAAGGCCAGGAACCGTAAAAAGGCCGCGTTGCTGGCGTTTTTCCATAGGCTCCGCCCCCCTGACGAGCAT
CACAAAAATCGACGCTCAAGTCAGAGGTGGCGAAACCCGACAGGACTATAAAGATACCAGGCGTTTCCCC
CTGGAAGCTCCCTCGTGCGCTCTCCTGTTCCGACCCTGCCGCTTACCGGATACCTGTCCGCCTTTCTCCC
TTCGGGAAGCGTGGCGCTTTCTCATAGCTCACGCTGTAGGTATCTCAGTTCGGTGTAGGTCGTTCGCTCC
AAGCTGGGCTGTGTGCACGAACCCCCCGTTCAGCCCGACCGCTGCGCCTTATCCGGTAACTATCGTCTTG
AGTCCAACCCGGTAAGACACGACTTATCGCCACTGGCAGCAGCCACTGGTAACAGGATTAGCAGAGCGAG
GTATGTAGGCGGTGCTACAGAGTTCTTGAAGTGGTGGCCTAACTACGGCTACACTAGAAGGACAGTATTT
GGTATCTGCGCTCTGCTGAAGCCAGTTACCTTCGGAAAAAGAGTTGGTAGCTCTTGATCCGGCAAACAAA
CCACCGCTGGTAGCGGTGGTTTTTTTGTTTGCAAGCAGCAGATTACGCGCAGAAAAAAAGGATCTCAAGA
AGATCCTTTGATCTTTTCTACGGGGTCTGACGCTCAGTGGAACGAAAACTCACGTTAAGGGATTTTGGTC
ATGAGATTATCAAAAAGGATCTTCACCTAGATCCTTTTAAATTAAAAATGAAGTTTTAAATCAATCTAAA
GTATATATGAGTAAACTTGGTCTGACAGTTACCAATGCTTAATCAGTGAGGCACCTATCTCAGCGATCTG
TCTATTTCGTTCATCCATAGTTGCCTGACTCCCCGTCGTGTAGATAACTACGATACGGGAGGGCTTACCA
TCTGGCCCCAGTGCTGCAATGATACCGCGAGACCCACGCTCACCGGCTCCAGATTTATCAGCAATAAACC
AGCCAGCCGGAAGGGCCGAGCGCAGAAGTGGTCCTGCAACTTTATCCGCCTCCATCCAGTCTATTAATTG
TTGCCGGGAAGCTAGAGTAAGTAGTTCGCCAGTTAATAGTTTGCGCAACGTTGTTGCCATTGCTGCAGGC
ATCGTGGTGTCACGCTCGTCGTTTGGTATGGCTTCATTCAGCTCCGGTTCCCAACGATCAAGGCGAGTTA
CATGATCCCCCATGTTGTGCAAAAAAGCGGTTAGCTCCTTCGGTCCTCCGATCGTTGTCAGAAGTAAGTT
GGCCGCAGTGTTATCACTCATGGTTATGGCAGCACTGCATAATTCTCTTACTGTCATGCCATCCGTAAGA
TGCTTTTCTGTGACTGGTGAGTACTCAACCAAGTCATTCTGAGAATAGTGTATGCGGCGACCGAGTTGCT
CTTGCCCGGCGTCAACACGGGATAATACCGCGCCACATAGCAGAACTTTAAAAGTGCTCATCATTGGAAA
ACGTTCTTCGGGGCGAAAACTCTCAAGGATCTTACCGCTGTTGAGATCCAGTTCGATGTAACCCACTCGT
GCACCCAACTGATCTTCAGCATCTTTTACTTTCACCAGCGTTTCTGGGTGAGCAAAAACAGGAAGGCAAA
ATGCCGCAAAAAAGGGAATAAGGGCGACACGGAAATGTTGAATACTCATACTCTTCCTTTTTCAATATTA
TTGAAGCATTTATCAGGGTTATTGTCTCATGAGCGGATACATATTTGAATGTATTTAGAAAAATAAACAA
ATAGGGGTTCCGCGCACATTTCCCCGAAAAGTGCCACCTGACGTCTAAGAAACCATTATTATCATGACAT
TAACCTATAAAAATAGGCGTATCACGAGGCCCTTTCGGGCTTTGTTATCCGCCGGTCTGTTCCTGGTATA
CTTCAATCACGTCCTCCTCTTCCATACCCAGCTCTTTAGGAGTATGGTTGTCCGCGATGCGCTGGCCTTC
GAACAGGAAGCGTAAGCTGTTCATCGGAACACCCTGGCGCTGGCAATACGATTCCTTCAGCTTTTTCAGA
TGCGTAGTCATCTTAACTTTGAAATGAATCTCGCTACTGTCCTGTCCAATCACTTTCAGTTTAATATACT
CCCCTTCTTTTTTATCACCAAGATCCTCCGTTGAGGGTTTGGCTTCCTGATCACTCATAGAACCACCCCA
TGAGCCGCCGAATTCATGCATGCCCTGAAAATACAGGTTTTCGTGATGATGGTGGTGATGGTGGTGCATG
ATATGTATATCTCCTTCTTAAAGTTAAACAAAATTATTTCTAGAGGGGAATTGTTATCCGCTCACAATTC
CCCTATAGTGAGTCGTATTAATTTCGCGGGATCGAGATCTCGATCCTCTACGCCGGACGCATCGTGGCCG
GCATCACCGGCGCCACAGGTGCGGTTGCTGGCGCCTATATCGCCGACATCACCGATGGGGAAGATCGGGC
TCGCCACTTCGGGCTCATGAGCGCTTGTTTCGGCGTGGGTATGGTGGCAGGCCCCGTGGCCGGGGGACTG
TTGGGCGCCATCTCCTTGCATGCACCATTCCTTGCGGCGGCGGTGCTCAACGGCCTCAACCTACTACTGG
GCTGCTTCCTAATGCAGGAGTCGCATAAGGGAGAGCGTCGAGATCCCGGACACCATCGAATGGCGCAAAA
CCTTTCGCGGTATGGCATGATAGCGCCCGGAAGAGAGTCAATTCAGGGTGGTGAATGTGAAACCAGTAAC
GTTATACGATGTCGCAGAGTATGCCGGTGTCTCTTATCAGACCGTTTCCCGCGTGGTGAACCAGGCCAGC
CACGTTTCTGCGAAAACGCGGGAAAAAGTGGAAGCGGCGATGGCGGAGCTGAATTACATTCCCAACCGCG
TGGCACAACAACTGGCGGGCAAACAGTCGTTGCTGATTGGCGTTGCCACCTCCAGTCTGGCCCTGCACGC
GCCGTCGCAAATTGTCGCGGCGATTAAATCTCGCGCCGATCAACTGGGTGCCAGCGTGGTGGTGTCGATG
GTAGAACGAAGCGGCGTCGAAGCCTGTAAAGCGGCGGTGCACAATCTTCTCGCGCAACGCGTCAGTGGGC
TGATCATTAACTATCCGCTGGATGACCAGGATGCCATTGCTGTGGAAGCTGCCTGCACTAATGTTCCGGC
GTTATTTCTTGATGTCTCTGACCAGACACCCATCAACAGTATTATTTTCTCCCATGAAGACGGTACGCGA
CTGGGCGTGGAGCATCTGGTCGCATTGGGTCACCAGCAAATCGCGCTGTTAGCGGGCCCATTAAGTTCTG
TCTCGGCGCGTCTGCGTCTGGCTGGCTGGCATAAATATCTCACTCGCAATCAAATTCAGCCGATAGCGGA
ACGGGAAGGCGACTGGAGTGCCATGTCCGGTTTTCAACAAACCATGCAAATGCTGAATGAGGGCATCGTT
CCCACTGCGATGCTGGTTGCCAACGATCAGATGGCGCTGGGCGCAATGCGCGCCATTACCGAGTCCGGGC
TGCGCGTTGGTGCGGATATCTCGGTAGTGGGATACGACGATACCGAAGACAGCTCATGTTATATCCCGCC
GTTAACCACCATCAAACAGGATTTTCGCCTGCTGGGGCAAACCAGCGTGGACCGCTTGCTGCAACTCTCT
CAGGGCCAGGCGGTGAAGGGCAATCAGCTGTTGCCCGTCTCACTGGTGAAAAGAAAAACCACCCTGGCGC
CCAATACGCAAACCGCCTCTCCCCGCGCGTTGGCCGATTCATTAATGCAGCTGGCACGACAGGTTTCCCG
ACTGGAAAGCGGGCAGTGAGCGCAACGCAATTAATGTAAGTTAGCTCACTCATTAGGCACCGGGATCTCG
ACCGATGCCCTTGAGAGCCTTCAACCCAGTCAGCTCCTTCCGGTGGGCGCGGGGCATGACTATCGTCGCC
GCACTTATGACTGTCTTCTTTATCATGCAACTCGTAGGACAGGTGCCGGCAGCGCTCTGGGTCATTTTCG
GCGAGGACCGCTTTCGCTGGAGCGCGACGATGATCGGCCTGTCGCTTGCGGTATTCGGAATCTTGCACGC
CCTCGCTCAAGCCTTCGTCACTGGTCCCGCCACCAAACGTTTCGGCGAGAAGCAGGCCATTATCGCCGGC
ATGGCGGCCGACGCGCTGGGCTACGTCTTGCTGGCGTTCGCGACGCGAGGCTGGATGGCCTTCCCCATTA
TGATTCTTCTCGCTTCCGGCGGCATCGGGATGCCCGCGTTGCAGGCCATGCTGTCCAGGCAGGTAGATGA
CGACCATCAGGGACAGCTTCAAGGATCGCTCGCGGCTCTTACCAGCCTAACTTCGATCATTGGACCGCTG
ATCGTCACGGCGATTTATGCCGCCTCGGCGAGCACATGGAACGGGTTGGCATGGATTGTAGGCGCCGCCC
TATACCTTGTCTGCCTCCCCGCGTTGCGTCGCGGTGCATGGAGCCGGGCCACCTCGACCTGAATGGAAGC
CGGCGGCACCTCGCTAACGGATTCACCACTCCAAGAATTGGAGCCAATCAATTCTTGCGGAGAACTGTGA
ATGCGCAAACCAACCCTTGGCAGAACATATCCATCGCGTCCGCCATCTCCAGCAGCCGCACGCGGCGCAT
CTCGGGCAGCGTTGGGTCC
