>Addgene plasmid #221052 | small ubiquitin-like modifier 1 (SUMO1) | depositor partial sequence | sequence record 433072 | Insert
ATGCATGAATTCGGCGGCTCATGGGGTGGTTCTATGAGTGATCAGGAAGCCAAACCCTCAACGGAGGATC
TTGGTGATAAAAAAGAAGGGGAGTATATTAAACTGAAAGTGATTGGACAGGACAGTAGCGAGATTCATTT
CAAAGTTAAGATGACTACGCATCTGAAAAAGCTGAAGGAATCGTATTGCCAGCGCCAGGGTGTTCCGATG
AACAGCTTACGCTTCCTGTTCGAAGGCCAGCGCATCGCGGACAACCATACTCCTAAAGAGCTGGGTATGG
AAGAGGAGGACGTGATTGAAGTATACCAGGAACAGACCGGCGGATAA
